Addgene plasmid #122885: pICE ADE2-MET17
Purpose: (Empty Backbone) ADE2-MET17 ICE plasmid used to facilitate yeast recombination cloning and stable genomic Integration after CEN Excision.
Depositing lab: Randy Hampton. Depositing organization: University of California, San Diego (UCSD). Publication: ICE plasmids: combining the ease of yeast recombination cloning with the stability of genomic integration. Flagg MP, Kao A, Hampton RY. Yeast. 2019 May 10. doi: 10.1002/yea.3400. PubMed 31074531.
Backbone
  Vector backbone: ICE plasmid
  Vector type: Yeast Expression ; Yeast Recombination Cloning
Growth in bacteria
  Bacterial resistance: Ampicillin, 100 μg/mL
  Growth temperature: 37°C
  Growth strain: DH5alpha
  Copy number: High Copy
Gene/Insert
  Gene/Insert name: None
Terms and licenses: Academic/Nonprofit Terms; Industry Terms: Not Available to Industry
How to cite: pICE ADE2-MET17 was a gift from Randy Hampton (Addgene plasmid # 122885 ; http://n2t.net/addgene:122885 ; RRID:Addgene_122885)
