[The description below was written by a language model from this plasmid's Addgene catalogue record and pLannotate feature annotations shown in this document.]
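Description:
pICE ADE2-MET17 is an empty-backbone yeast shuttle vector of the ICE ("Integration after CEN Excision") family, built to combine recombination cloning in Saccharomyces cerevisiae with later stable genomic integration. The sequenced record is 7,812 nt and no insert is present. In E. coli the plasmid is maintained through a high-copy ColE1/pUC-type origin and selected with ampicillin via the AmpR (β-lactamase) gene and its own promoter. An f1 phage origin and remnants of pBluescript-type architecture are also annotated. These include lacZα and lacI fragments, the lac promoter, operator and CAP site, flanking T7 and T3 promoters, and short rop and bom fragments.

Two yeast marker genes are carried. One is ADE2 with its native promoter, which complements adenine auxotrophy. The other is MET17 (also called MET15/MET25) with a fragment of its methionine-repressible promoter, which supports sulfur amino acid biosynthesis. A CEN6/ARS element sits between two fragments of the pBluescript multiple cloning site. While this element is present the plasmid replicates autonomously and segregates as a stable low-copy episome, so constructs can be assembled by homologous recombination directly in yeast. As the name and stated purpose indicate, the CEN/ARS is then excised, leaving a molecule that cannot replicate on its own and can be integrated into the genome. The flanking polylinker fragments suggest excision by restriction digestion, but the record does not state the excision method, the integration locus, or the separate roles of the two markers. No yeast expression promoter for a cloned gene is annotated, so users presumably supply regulatory sequences with their insert.
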