Features (pLannotate 1.2.2; 22 found; start..end, strand, type, name):
     59..94      +  CDS            rop (fragment): Rop protein, which maintains plasmids at low copy number; rop
    196..295     +  misc_feature   bom (fragment): basis of mobility region from pBR322
    296..409     -  rep_origin     f1 ori (fragment): f1 bacteriophage origin of replication; arrow indicates direction of (+) strand synthesis
    420..795     +  promoter       ADE2 promoter: S. cerevisiae ADE2
    796..2508    +  CDS            ADE2: PUR6_YEAST - Experimental evidence at protein level: Swiss-Prot protein existence level 1. From Saccharomyces cerevisiae (strain ATCC 204508 / S288c) (Baker's yeast).
   2664..2715    +  misc_feature   bom (fragment): basis of mobility region from pBR322
   2743..3171    -  rep_origin     f1 ori (sequence partly withheld): f1 bacteriophage origin of replication; arrow indicates direction of (+) strand synthesis
   3175..3330    -  CDS            lacZα (fragment): LacZα fragment of β-galactosidase; lacZ fragment
   3338..3356    +  promoter       T7 promoter: promoter for bacteriophage T7 RNA polymerase
   3365..3457    -  misc_feature   MCS (fragment): pBluescript multiple cloning site
   3479..3982    -  misc_feature   CEN/ARS: S. cerevisiae CEN6 centromere fused to an autonomously replicating sequence
   4001..4024    -  misc_feature   MCS (fragment): pBluescript multiple cloning site
   4037..4055    -  promoter       T3 promoter: promoter for bacteriophage T3 RNA polymerase
   4100..4116    -  protein_bind   lac operator: The lac repressor binds to the lac operator to inhibit transcription in E. coli. This inhibition can be relieved by adding lactose or isopropyl-β-D-thiogalactopyranoside (IPTG). lac repressor encoded by lacI
   4124..4154    -  promoter       lac promoter: promoter for the E. coli lac operon
   4169..4190    -  protein_bind   CAP binding site: CAP binding activates transcription in the presence of cAMP. E. coli catabolite activator protein
   4203..4295    -  CDS            lacI (fragment): lac repressor; lacI; The lac repressor binds to the lac operator to inhibit transcription in E. coli. This inhibition can be relieved by adding lactose or isopropyl-β-D-thiogalactopyranoside (IPTG).
   4478..5066    -  rep_origin     ori: high-copy-number ColE1/pMB1/pBR322/pUC origin of replication
   5237..6097    -  CDS            AmpR: β-lactamase; bla; confers resistance to ampicillin, carbenicillin, and related antibiotics
   6098..6202    -  promoter       AmpR promoter: bla
   6253..7587    -  CDS            MET17: O-acetylserine and O-acetylhomoserine sulfhydrylase, required for sulfur amino acid synthesis; S. cerevisiae MET17 MET15; MET25
   7588..9       -  promoter       MET17 promoter (fragment) (across the origin): S. cerevisiae MET17; expression is repressed by methionine; MET15; MET25
>Addgene plasmid #122885 | pICE ADE2-MET17 | addgene full sequence | sequence record 238923 | Addgene NGS Result
GAGGATGGCTATCATGACATTAACCTATAAAAATAGGCGTATCACGAGGCCCTTTCGTCTCGCGCGTTTC
GGTGATGACGGTGAAAACCTCTGACACATGCAGCTCCCGGAGACGGTCACAGCTTGTCTGTAAGCGGATG
CCGGGAGCAGACAAGCCCGTCAGGGCGCGTCAGCGGGTGTTGGCGGGTGTCGGGGCTGGCTTAACTATGC
GGCATCAGAGCAGATTGTACTGAGAGTGCACCATATGCGGTGTGAAATACCGCACAGATGCGTAAGGAGA
AAATACCGCATCAGGAAATTGTAAGCGTTAATATTTTGTTAAAATTCGCGTTAAATTTTTGTTAAATCAG
CTCATTTTTTAACCAATAGGCCGAAATCGGCAAAATCCCTTATAAATCAAAAGAATAGATCTGAATTAAT
TCTTGAATAATACATAACTTTTCTTAAAAGAATCAAAGACAGATAAAATTTAAGAGATATTAAATATTAG
TGAGAAGCCGAGAATTTTGTAACACCAACATAACACTGACATCTTTAACAACTTTTAATTATGATACATT
TCTTACGTCATGATTGATTATTACAGCTATGCTGACAAATGACTCTTGTTGCATGGCTACGAACCGGGTA
ATACTAAGTGATTGACTCTTGCTGACCTTTTATTAAGAACTAAATGGACAATATTATGGAGCATTTCATG
TATAAATTGGTGCGTAAAATCGTTGGATCTCTCTTCTAAGTACATCCTACTATAACAATCAAGAAAAACA
AGAAAATCGGACAAAACAATCAAGTATGGATTCTAGAACAGTTGGTATATTAGGAGGGGGACAATTGGGA
CGTATGATTGTTGAGGCAGCAAACAGGCTCAACATTAAGACGGTAATACTAGATGCTGAAAATTCTCCTG
CCAAACAAATAAGCAACTCCAATGACCACGTTAATGGCTCCTTTTCCAATCCTCTTGATATCGAAAAACT
AGCTGAAAAATGTGATGTGCTAACGATTGAGATTGAGCATGTTGATGTTCCTACACTAAAGAATCTTCAA
GTAAAACATCCCAAATTAAAAATTTACCCTTCTCCAGAAACAATCAGATTGATACAAGACAAATATATTC
AAAAAGAGCATTTAATCAAAAATGGTATAGCAGTTACCCAAAGTGTTCCTGTGGAACAAGCCAGTGAGAC
GTCCCTATTGAATGTTGGAAGAGATTTGGGTTTTCCATTCGTCTTGAAGTCGAGGACTTTGGCATACGAT
GGAAGAGGTAACTTCGTTGTAAAGAATAAGGAAATGATTCCGGAAGCTTTGGAAGTACTGAAGGATCGTC
CTTTGTACGCCGAAAAATGGGCACCATTTACTAAAGAATTAGCAGTCATGATTGTGAGGTCTGTTAACGG
TTTAGTGTTTTCTTACCCAATTGTAGAGACTATCCACAAGGACAATATTTGTGACTTATGTTATGCGCCT
GCTAGAGTTCCGGACTCCGTTCAACTTAAGGCGAAGTTGTTGGCAGAAAATGCAATCAAATCTTTTCCCG
GTTGTGGTATATTTGGTGTGGAAATGTTCTATTTAGAAACAGGGGAATTGCTTATTAACGAAATTGCCCC
AAGGCCTCACAACTCTGGACATTATACCATTGATGCTTGCGTCACTTCTCAATTTGAAGCTCATTTGAGA
TCAATATTGGATTTGCCAATGCCAAAGAATTTCACATCTTTCTCCACCATTACAACGAACGCCATTATGC
TAAATGTTCTTGGAGACAAACATACAAAAGATAAAGAGCTAGAAACTTGCGAAAGAGCATTGGCGACTCC
AGGTTCCTCAGTGTACTTATATGGAAAAGAGTCTAGACCTAACAGAAAAGTAGGTCACATAAATATTATT
GCCTCCAGTATGGCGGAATGTGAACAAAGGCTGAACTACATTACAGGTAGAACTGATATTCCAATCAAAA
TCTCTGTCGCTCAAAAGTTGGACTTGGAAGCAATGGTCAAACCATTGGTTGGAATCATCATGGGATCAGA
CTCTGACTTGCCGGTAATGTCTGCCGCATGTGCGGTTTTAAAAGATTTTGGCGTTCCATTTGAAGTGACA
ATAGTCTCTGCTCATAGAACTCCACATAGGATGTCAGCATATGCTATTTCCGCAAGCAAGCGTGGAATTA
AAACAATTATCGCTGGAGCTGGTGGGGCTGCTCACTTGCCAGGTATGGTGGCTGCAATGACACCACTTCC
TGTCATCGGTGTGCCCGTAAAAGGTTCTTGTCTAGATGGAGTAGATTCTTTACATTCAATTGTGCAAATG
CCTAGAGGTGTTCCAGTAGCTACCGTCGCTATTAATAATAGTACGAACGCTGCGCTGTTGGCTGTCAGAC
TGCTTGGCGCTTATGATTCAAGTTATACAACGAAAATGGAACAGTTTTTATTAAAGCAAGAAGAAGAAGT
TCTTGTCAAAGCACAAAAGTTAGAAACTGTCGGTTACGAAGCTTATCTAGAAAACAAGTAATATATAAGT
TTATTGATATACTTGTACAGCAAATAATTATAAAATGATATACCTATTTTTTAGGCTTTGTTATGATTAC
ATCAAATGTGGACTTCATACATAGAAATCAACGCTTACAGGTGTCCTTTTTTAAGAATTTCATACATAAG
ATCTATGCGGTGTGAAATACCGCACAGATGCGTAAGGAGAAAATACCGCATCAGGAAATTGTAAGCGTTA
ATATTTTGTTAAAATTCGCGTTAAATTTTTGTTAAATCAGCTCATTTTTTAACCAATAGGCCGAAATCGG
CAAAATCCCTTATAAATCAAAAGAATAGACCGAGATAGGGT
[37 nt withheld, positions 2842-2878]
AAAGAACGTGGACTCCAACGTCAAAGG
[49 nt withheld, positions 2906-2954]
T
[91 nt withheld, positions 2956-3046]
G
[124 nt withheld, positions 3048-3171]
CCATTCGCCATTCAGGCTGCGCAACTGTTGGGAAGGGCGATCGGTGCGGGCCTCTTCGCTATTACGCCAG
CTGGCGAAAGGGGGATGTGCTGCAAGGCGATTAAGTTGGGTAACGCCAGGGTTTTCCCAGTCACGACGTT
GTAAAACGACGGCCAGTGAGCGCGCGTAATACGACTCACTATAGGGCGAATTGGGTACCGGGCCCCCCCT
CGAGGTCGACGGTATCGATAAGCTTGATATCGAATTCCTGCAGCCCGGGGGATCCACTAGTTCTAGAGCG
GCCGCCCTCTTAGCGCTTCTTAGGACGGATCGCTTGCCTGTAACTTACACGCGCCTCGTATCTTTTAATG
ATGGAATAATTTGGGAATTTACTCTGTGTTTATTTATTTTTATGTTTTGTATTTGGATTTTAGAAAGTAA
ATAAAGAAGGTAGAAGAGTTACGGAATGAAGAAAAAAAAATAAACAAAGGTTTAAAAAATTTCAACAAAA
AGCGTACTTTACATATATATTTATTAGACAAGAAAAGCAGATTAAATAGATATACATTCGATTAACGATA
AGTAAAATGTAAAATCACAGGATTTTCGTGTGTGGTCTTCTACACAGACAAGATGAAACAATTCGGCATT
AATACCTGAGAGCAGGAAGAGCAAGATAAAAGGTAGTATTTGTTGGCGATCCCCCTAGAGTCTTTTACAT
CTTCGGAAAACAAAAACTATTTTTTCTTTAATTTCTTTTTTTACTTTCTATTTTTAATTTATATATTTAT
ATTAAAAAATTTAAATTATAATTATTTTTATAGCACGTGATGAAAAGGACCCAGGTGGCGCGGCCGCCAC
CGCGGTGGAGCTCCAGCTTTTGTTCCCTTTAGTGAGGGTTAATTGCGCGCTTGGCGTAATCATGGTCATA
GCTGTTTCCTGTGTGAAATTGTTATCCGCTCACAATTCCACACAACATACGAGCCGGAAGCATAAAGTGT
AAAGCCTGGGGTGCCTAATGAGTGAGCTAACTCACATTAATTGCGTTGCGCTCACTGCCCGCTTTCCAGT
CGGGAAACCTGTCGTGCCAGCTGCATTAATGAATCGGCCAACGCGCGGGGAGAGGCGGTTTGCGTATTGG
GCGCTCTTCCGCTTCCTCGCTCACTGACTCGCTGCGCTCGGTCGTTCGGCTGCGGCGAGCGGTATCAGCT
CACTCAAAGGCGGTAATACGGTTATCCACAGAATCAGGGGATAACGCAGGAAAGAACATGTGAGCAAAAG
GCCAGCAAAAGGCCAGGAACCGTAAAAAGGCCGCGTTGCTGGCGTTTTTCCATAGGCTCCGCCCCCCTGA
CGAGCATCACAAAAATCGACGCTCAAGTCAGAGGTGGCGAAACCCGACAGGACTATAAAGATACCAGGCG
TTTCCCCCTGGAAGCTCCCTCGTGCGCTCTCCTGTTCCGACCCTGCCGCTTACCGGATACCTGTCCGCCT
TTCTCCCTTCGGGAAGCGTGGCGCTTTCTCATAGCTCACGCTGTAGGTATCTCAGTTCGGTGTAGGTCGT
TCGCTCCAAGCTGGGCTGTGTGCACGAACCCCCCGTTCAGCCCGACCGCTGCGCCTTATCCGGTAACTAT
CGTCTTGAGTCCAACCCGGTAAGACACGACTTATCGCCACTGGCAGCAGCCACTGGTAACAGGATTAGCA
GAGCGAGGTATGTAGGCGGTGCTACAGAGTTCTTGAAGTGGTGGCCTAACTACGGCTACACTAGAAGAAC
AGTATTTGGTATCTGCGCTCTGCTGAAGCCAGTTACCTTCGGAAAAAGAGTTGGTAGCTCTTGATCCGGC
AAACAAACCACCGCTGGTAGCGGTGGTTTTTTTGTTTGCAAGCAGCAGATTACGCGCAGAAAAAAAGGAT
CTCAAGAAGATCCTTTGATCTTTTCTACGGGGTCTGACGCTCAGTGGAACGAAAACTCACGTTAAGGGAT
TTTGGTCATGAGATTATCAAAAAGGATCTTCACCTAGATCCTTTTAAATTAAAAATGAAGTTTTAAATCA
ATCTAAAGTATATATGAGTAAACTTGGTCTGACAGTTACCAATGCTTAATCAGTGAGGCACCTATCTCAG
CGATCTGTCTATTTCGTTCATCCATAGTTGCCTGACTCCCCGTCGTGTAGATAACTACGATACGGGAGGG
CTTACCATCTGGCCCCAGTGCTGCAATGATACCGCGAGACCCACGCTCACCGGCTCCAGATTTATCAGCA
ATAAACCAGCCAGCCGGAAGGGCCGAGCGCAGAAGTGGTCCTGCAACTTTATCCGCCTCCATCCAGTCTA
TTAATTGTTGCCGGGAAGCTAGAGTAAGTAGTTCGCCAGTTAATAGTTTGCGCAACGTTGTTGCCATTGC
TACAGGCATCGTGGTGTCACGCTCGTCGTTTGGTATGGCTTCATTCAGCTCCGGTTCCCAACGATCAAGG
CGAGTTACATGATCCCCCATGTTGTGCAAAAAAGCGGTTAGCTCCTTCGGTCCTCCGATCGTTGTCAGAA
GTAAGTTGGCCGCAGTGTTATCACTCATGGTTATGGCAGCACTGCATAATTCTCTTACTGTCATGCCATC
CGTAAGATGCTTTTCTGTGACTGGTGAGTACTCAACCAAGTCATTCTGAGAATAGTGTATGCGGCGACCG
AGTTGCTCTTGCCCGGCGTCAATACGGGATAATACCGCGCCACATAGCAGAACTTTAAAAGTGCTCATCA
TTGGAAAACGTTCTTCGGGGCGAAAACTCTCAAGGATCTTACCGCTGTTGAGATCCAGTTCGATGTAACC
CACTCGTGCACCCAACTGATCTTCAGCATCTTTTACTTTCACCAGCGTTTCTGGGTGAGCAAAAACAGGA
AGGCAAAATGCCGCAAAAAAGGGAATAAGGGCGACACGGAAATGTTGAATACTCATACTCTTCCTTTTTC
AATATTATTGAAGCATTTATCAGGGTTATTGTCTCATGAGCGGATACATATTTGAATGTATTTAGAAAAA
TAAACAAATAGGGGTTCCGCGCACATTTCCCCGAAAAGTGCCACCTGACGTCTACAACTCATTACGCACA
CTCATGGTTTTTGGCCAGCGAAAACAGTTTCAAAAGATTGCTGGAAGTCTGCAATAATGTCATCAATAAA
TTCGATACCAACAGAGACACGAATTAAGTCCTTGGTAACACCAGATGCCAACTTTTCTTTGTCATTTAAT
TGTTTGTGGGTAGTGAAGTATGGAGCAATGACTAAGGTCTTGGCATCACCAACATTGGCCAAGTTAGAGG
CAAGCTTTAAATTGTCAACAACTTGAGCACCAGAAAGTTTGAATGGGTCAGTTTCCTTGTCGGCATTTGG
TAAGTCTTTTACACCGAAAGATAAGACACCACCGAAACCGTTAGATAGATACTTCTTAGCATTTTCATGA
TGAGAATGAGATGCTAAACCAGGGTATGAAACCCAAGATACGTATGGGGATTGTTCTAACCATTTGGCTA
ACTTCAATGCATTTTCACCGTGTCTTTCAGCTCTCAAAGATAATGTTTCAACACCTTGTAGTAGCAAGAA
AGAGGCAAATGGGTTCATCAATGGACCCAAATCTCTTAATAGTTCAGTTCTAACATGAACGATGTATGCC
AAGTTACCGTAGGCTTCATTGTAGATAGTACCGTGATATCCTTCGGCAGGTTGAGAGAATTGAGGGAACT
TTTCTGGGTAGTCCTTCCATGGGAACTTACCAGAGTCAACAATAATACCACCGATAGTAGTACCATGACC
ACCAATCCATTTGGTAGCAGAATGTGTTACAATATCAGCACCGTATTTAATTGGCTGACAGAAGTAACCA
CCGGCACCAAATGTGTTGTCAACGACAACTGGAATACCGTGTTTGTGAGCAATTGCAACAATTTTTTCAA
AATCCGGAACATTGTACTTTGGATTACCAATGGTTTCCAAATAAACAGCCTTGGTTCTTTCATCAAAGAC
CTTTTCGAATTCTTCTGGATTGTCACCTTCAACAAATCTAGCCTCGATACCAAATCTTTTGAACGAGATT
TTGAACTGGTTATAAGTACCACCGTATAAGTAAGAAGTGGAAACGATGTTGTCACCAGTGTGTGCCAAAC
CTTGGATGGCAAGGGTTTGAGCGGCTTGACCGGAGGAAACAGCCAAAGCAGCAGCACCACCTTCTAAAGC
AGCAATTCTTTCTTCCAAAACATTACTGGTTGGGTTTTGGAAACGGGAATAGACGTAACCTGGAACTTCT
AGACCAAACAATTGCGAACCATGCTTAGAGTTTTCGAAAACATAAGAAGTGGTGGCGTAAATTGGTACAG
CTCTGGATCTGTGAGCATTGTCACCAGGGTTCTCTTGGCCGGCGTGTAGTTGAACAGTATCGAAATGAGA
TGGCATTGTATGGATGGGGGTAATAGAATTGTATCTATGTATCTGACGACCCTGTATTACACGAAGGAAA
TAGTAGATGAAAAGACAAGAGAGCAAGAAAAAGGAAAAACTTCCTTTCTAACAGACGCTTTACTTAACCT
TATATATATCTTATTTTTTTCATCGAGCGTGTTCAATTGGACAAGGTGCCACCTTTTCGACACTTCGGTT
ATTATGTTACACAGTTTTCAT
